Addgene plasmid #58031: mTagRFP-T-Zyxin-6
Purpose: Localization: Focal Adhesions, Excitation: 555, Emission: 584
Depositing lab: Michael Davidson. Depositing organization: Florida State University, Tallahassee.
Backbone
  Vector backbone: mTagRFP
  Backbone size w/o insert (bp): 4750
  Vector type: Mammalian Expression
  Selectable markers: Neomycin (select with G418)
Growth in bacteria
  Bacterial resistance: Kanamycin, 50 μg/mL
  Growth temperature: 37°C
  Growth strain: DH5alpha
  Copy number: High Copy
Gene/Insert
  Gene/Insert name: Zyxin
  Species: H. sapiens (human)
  Entrez Gene: ZYX (a.k.a. ESP-2, HED-2)
  Promoter: CMV
  Tag / fusion protein: mTagRFP
  Cloning method: Unknown
  Sequencing primers: 5′ CMV-F; 3′ SV40pA-R
Terms and licenses: Academic/Nonprofit Terms; Industry Terms
Depositor comments: . Excitation = 555; Emission = 584
How to cite: mTagRFP-T-Zyxin-6 was a gift from Michael Davidson (Addgene plasmid # 58031 ; http://n2t.net/addgene:58031 ; RRID:Addgene_58031)
