[The description below was written by a language model from this plasmid's Addgene catalogue record and pLannotate feature annotations shown in this document.]
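Description:
mTagRFP-T-Zyxin-6 is a mammalian expression plasmid that produces human zyxin (ZYX) fused to the red fluorescent protein TagRFP-T, for labelling focal adhesions in fluorescence microscopy. The sequenced record is 6,438 nt, built on an mTagRFP backbone listed as 4,750 bp without the insert. In the feature table, the CMV immediate-early enhancer and promoter are followed by a remnant of the multiple cloning site, then the zyxin coding sequence, a short gap of about 18 nt that presumably encodes a linker, and then TagRFP-T. The fluorescent protein therefore sits at the C-terminus of zyxin. The "6" in the name may refer to linker length, but the record does not say so. An SV40 polyadenylation signal terminates the transcript. The short "large T antigen" fragment annotated just upstream of it is most likely an incidental match within the SV40-derived region rather than a functional element.

The plasmid is propagated in E. coli from a high-copy ColE1/pUC-type origin, and an f1 origin is also present. A single NeoR/KanR (Tn5 aminoglycoside phosphotransferase) gene serves both hosts. A bacterial bla-type promoter drives it for kanamycin selection, and the SV40 enhancer/early promoter drives it in mammalian cells for G418 selection of stable lines, with an HSV TK polyadenylation signal downstream. The small ble and bGH poly(A) fragments look like residual or incidental matches.

Zyxin is an adhesion plaque protein that binds alpha-actinin and helps recruit ENA/VASP family proteins, so the fusion acts as a live-cell marker of focal adhesions. The recorded excitation and emission maxima are 555 nm and 584 nm, which makes it suitable for red-channel imaging alongside green or other spectrally distinct probes.
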