Features (pLannotate 1.2.2; 16 found; start..end, strand, type, name):
      1..304     +  enhancer       CMV enhancer: human cytomegalovirus immediate early enhancer
    305..508     +  promoter       CMV promoter: human cytomegalovirus (CMV) immediate early promoter
    531..574     +  misc_feature   MCS (fragment): multiple cloning site
    576..2291    +  CDS            ZYX: ZYX_HUMAN - Experimental evidence at protein level: Swiss-Prot protein existence level 1. Adhesion plaque protein. Binds alpha-actinin and the CRP protein. Important for targeting TES and ENA/VASP family members to focal adhesions and for the formation of actin-rich structures. May be a component of a signal transduction pathway that mediates adhesion- stimulated changes in gene expression (By similarity). From Homo sapiens (Human).
   2310..3041    +  CDS            TagRFP-T: TagRFP-T is a basic (constitutively fluorescent) red fluorescent protein published in 2008, derived from Entacmaea quadricolor. It has low acid sensitivity.
   3060..3143    +  CDS            large T antigen (fragment): large T antigen from SV40 (simian virus 40)
   3166..3287    +  polyA_signal   SV40 poly(A) signal: SV40 polyadenylation signal
   3321..3749    -  rep_origin     f1 ori (sequence partly withheld): f1 bacteriophage origin of replication; arrow indicates direction of (+) strand synthesis
   3776..3880    +  promoter       AmpR promoter: bla
   3882..4239    +  promoter       SV40 promoter: SV40 enhancer and early promoter
   4274..5068    +  CDS            NeoR/KanR: aminoglycoside phosphotransferase from Tn5; aph(3')-II (or nptII); confers resistance to neomycin, kanamycin, and G418 (Geneticin®)
   5089..5241    +  CDS            ble (fragment): BLE_KLEPN - Experimental evidence at protein level: Swiss-Prot protein existence level 1. Binding protein with a strong affinity to the bleomycin family of antibiotics. Binds to CL990; an antimitotic-antibiotic compound. From Klebsiella pneumoniae.
   5300..5347    +  polyA_signal   HSV TK poly(A) signal: herpes simplex virus thymidine kinase polyadenylation signal (Cole and Stacy, 1985)
   5438..5454    -  polyA_signal   bGH poly(A) signal (fragment): bovine growth hormone polyadenylation signal
   5676..6264    +  rep_origin     ori: high-copy-number ColE1/pMB1/pBR322/pUC origin of replication
   6379..6438    +  enhancer       CMV enhancer (fragment): human cytomegalovirus immediate early enhancer
>Addgene plasmid #58031 | mTagRFP-T-Zyxin-6 | addgene full sequence | sequence record 198672 | Addgene NGS Result
CGTTACATAACTTACGGTAAATGGCCCGCCTGGCTGACCGCCCAACGACCCCCGCCCATTGACGTCAATA
ATGACGTATGTTCCCATAGTAACGCCAATAGGGACTTTCCATTGACGTCAATGGGTGGAGTATTTACGGT
AAACTGCCCACTTGGCAGTACATCAAGTGTATCATATGCCAAGTACGCCCCCTATTGACGTCAATGACGG
TAAATGGCCCGCCTGGCATTATGCCCAGTACATGACCTTATGGGACTTTCCTACTTGGCAGTACATCTAC
GTATTAGTCATCGCTATTACCATGGTGATGCGGTTTTGGCAGTACATCAATGGGCGTGGATAGCGGTTTG
ACTCACGGGGATTTCCAAGTCTCCACCCCATTGACGTCAATGGGAGTTTGTTTTGGCACCAAAATCAACG
GGACTTTCCAAAATGTCGTAACAACTCCGCCCCATTGACGCAAATGGGCGGTAGGCGTGTACGGTGGGAG
GTCTATATAAGCAGAGCTGGTTTAGTGAACCGTCAGATCCGCTAGCGCTACCGGACTCAGATCTCGAGCT
CAAGCTTCGAATTCCATGGCGGCCCCCCGCCCGTCTCCCGCGATCCCCGTTTCGGTCTCGGCTCCGGCTT
TTTACGCCCCGCAGAAGAAGTTCGGCCCTGTGGTGGCCCCAAAGCCCAAAGTGAATCCCTTCCGGCCCAG
GGACAGCGAGCCTCCCCCGGCACCCGGGGCCCAGCGCGCACAGATGGGCCGGGTGGGCGATATTCCCCCG
CCGCCCCCGGAAGACTTTCCCCTGCCTCCACCTCCCCTTGCTGGGGATGGCGACGATGCAGAGGGTGCTC
TGGGAGGTGCCTTCCCGCCGCCCCCTCCCCCGATCGAGGAATCATTTCCCCCTGCGCCTCTGGAGGAGGA
GATCTTCCCTTCCCCGCCGCCTCCTCCGGAGGAGGAGGGAGGGCCTGAGGCCCCCATACCGCCCCCACCA
CAGCCCAGGGAGAAGGTGAGCAGTATTGATTTGGAGATCGACTCTCTGTCCTCACTGCTGGATGACATGA
CCAAGAATGATCCTTTCAAAGCCCGGGTGTCATCTGGATATGTGCCCCCACCAGTGGCCACTCCATTCAG
TTCCAAGTCCAGTACCAAGCCTGCAGCCGGGGGCACAGCACCCCTGCCTCCTTGGAAGTCCCCTTCCAGC
TCCCAGCCTCTGCCCCAGGTTCCGGCTCCGGCTCAGAGCCAGACACAGTTCCATGTTCAGCCCCAGCCCC
AGCCCAAGCCTCAGGTCCAACTCCATGTCCAGTCCCAGACCCAGCCTGTGTCTTTGGCTAACACCCAGCC
CCGAGGGCCCCCAGCCTCATCTCCGGCTCCAGCCCCTAAGTTTTCTCCAGTGACTCCTAAGTTTACTCCT
GTGGCTTCCAAGTTCAGTCCTGGAGCCCCAGGTGGATCTGGGTCACAACCAAATCAAAAATTGGGGCACC
CCGAAGCTCTTTCTGCTGGCACAGGCTCCCCTCAACCTCCCAGCTTCACCTATGCCCAGCAGAGGGAGAA
GCCCCGAGTGCAGGAGAAGCAGCACCCCGTGCCCCCACCGGCTCAGAACCAAAACCAGGTGCGCTCCCCT
GGGGCCCCAGGGCCCCTGACTCTGAAGGAGGTGGAGGAGCTGGAGCAGCTGACCCAGCAGCTAATGCAGG
ACATGGAGCATCCTCAGAGGCAGAATGTGGCTGTCAACGAACTCTGCGGCCGATGCCATCAACCCCTGGC
CCGGGCGCAGCCAGCCGTCCGCGCTCTAGGGCAGCTGTTCCACATCGCCTGCTTCACCTGCCACCAGTGT
GCGCAGCAGCTCCAGGGCCAGCAGTTCTACAGTCTGGAGGGGGCGCCGTACTGCGAGGGCTGTTACACTG
ACACCCTGGAGAAGTGTAACACCTGCGGGGAGCCCATCACTGACCGCATGCTGAGGGCCACGGGCAAGGC
CTATCACCCGCACTGCTTCACCTGTGTGGTCTGCGCCCGCCCCCTGGAGGGCACCTCCTTCATCGTGGAC
CAGGCCAACCGGCCCCACTGTGTCCCCGACTACCACAAGCAGTACGCCCCGAGGTGCTCCGTCTGCTCTG
AGCCCATCATGCCTGAGCCTGGCCGAGATGAGACTGTGCGAGTGGTCGCCCTGGACAAGAACTTCCACAT
GAAGTGTTACAAGTGTGAGGACTGCGGGAAGCCCCTGTCGATTGAGGCAGATGACAATGGCTGCTTCCCC
CTGGACGGTCACGTGCTCTGTCGGAAGTGCCACACTGCTAGAGCCCAGACGGATCCACCGGTCGCCACCA
TGGTGTCTAAGGGCGAAGAGCTGATTAAGGAGAACATGCACATGAAGCTGTACATGGAGGGCACCGTGAA
CAACCACCACTTCAAGTGCACATCCGAGGGCGAAGGCAAGCCCTACGAGGGCACCCAGACCATGAGAATC
AAGGTGGTCGAGGGCGGCCCTCTCCCCTTCGCCTTCGACATCCTGGCTACCAGCTTCATGTACGGCAGCA
GAACCTTCATCAACCACACCCAGGGCATCCCCGATTTCTTTAAGCAGTCCTTCCCTGAGGGCTTCACATG
GGAGAGAGTCACCACATACGAAGACGGGGGCGTGCTGACCGCTACCCAGGACACCAGCCTCCAGGACGGC
TGCCTCATCTACAACGTCAAGATCAGAGGGGTGAACTTCCCATCCAACGGCCCTGTGATGCAGAAGAAAA
CACTCGGCTGGGAGGCCAACACCGAGATGCTGTACCCCGCTGACGGCGGCCTGGAAGGCAGAACCGACAT
GGCCCTGAAGCTCGTGGGCGGGGGCCACCTGATCTGCAACTTCAAGACCACATACAGATCCAAGAAACCC
GCTAAGAACCTCAAGATGCCCGGCGTCTACTATGTGGACCACAGACTGGAAAGAATCAAGGAGGCCGACA
AAGAGACCTACGTCGAGCAGCACGAGGTGGCTGTGGCCAGATACTGCGACCTCCCTAGCAAACTGGGGCA
CAAACTTAATGGCATGGACGAGCTGTACAAGTAAGCGGCCGCGACTCTAGATCATAATCAGCCATACCAC
ATTTGTAGAGGTTTTACTTGCTTTAAAAAACCTCCCACACCTCCCCCTGAACCTGAAACATAAAATGAAT
GCAATTGTTGTTGTTAACTTGTTTATTGCAGCTTATAATGGTTACAAATAAAGCAATAGCATCACAAATT
TCACAAATAAAGCATTTTTTTCACTGCATTCTAGTTGTGGTTTGTCCAAACTCATCAATGTATCTTAAGG
CGTAAATTGTAAGCGTTAATATTTTGTTAAAATTCGCGTTAAATTTTTGTTAAATCAGCTCATTTTTTAA
CCAATAGGCCGAAATCGGCAAAATCCCTTATAAATCAAAAGAATAGACCGAGATAGGGT
[37 nt withheld, positions 3420-3456]
AAAGAACGTGGACTCCAACGTCAAAGG
[49 nt withheld, positions 3484-3532]
T
[91 nt withheld, positions 3534-3624]
G
[124 nt withheld, positions 3626-3749]
CAGGTGGCACTTTTCGGGGAAATGTGCGCGGAACCCCTATTTGTTTATTTTTCTAAATACATTCAAATAT
GTATCCGCTCATGAGACAATAACCCTGATAAATGCTTCAATAATATTGAAAAAGGAAGAGTCCTGAGGCG
GAAAGAACCAGCTGTGGAATGTGTGTCAGTTAGGGTGTGGAAAGTCCCCAGGCTCCCCAGCAGGCAGAAG
TATGCAAAGCATGCATCTCAATTAGTCAGCAACCAGGTGTGGAAAGTCCCCAGGCTCCCCAGCAGGCAGA
AGTATGCAAAGCATGCATCTCAATTAGTCAGCAACCATAGTCCCGCCCCTAACTCCGCCCATCCCGCCCC
TAACTCCGCCCAGTTCCGCCCATTCTCCGCCCCATGGCTGACTAATTTTTTTTATTTATGCAGAGGCCGA
GGCCGCCTCGGCCTCTGAGCTATTCCAGAAGTAGTGAGGAGGCTTTTTTGGAGGCCTAGGCTTTTGCAAA
GATCGATCAAGAGACAGGATGAGGATCGTTTCGCATGATTGAACAAGATGGATTGCACGCAGGTTCTCCG
GCCGCTTGGGTGGAGAGGCTATTCGGCTATGACTGGGCACAACAGACAATCGGCTGCTCTGATGCCGCCG
TGTTCCGGCTGTCAGCGCAGGGGCGCCCGGTTCTTTTTGTCAAGACCGACCTGTCCGGTGCCCTGAATGA
ACTGCAAGACGAGGCAGCGCGGCTATCGTGGCTGGCCACGACGGGCGTTCCTTGCGCAGCTGTGCTCGAC
GTTGTCACTGAAGCGGGAAGGGACTGGCTGCTATTGGGCGAAGTGCCGGGGCAGGATCTCCTGTCATCTC
ACCTTGCTCCTGCCGAGAAAGTATCCATCATGGCTGATGCAATGCGGCGGCTGCATACGCTTGATCCGGC
TACCTGCCCATTCGACCACCAAGCGAAACATCGCATCGAGCGAGCACGTACTCGGATGGAAGCCGGTCTT
GTCGATCAGGATGATCTGGACGAAGAGCATCAGGGGCTCGCGCCAGCCGAACTGTTCGCCAGGCTCAAGG
CGAGCATGCCCGACGGCGAGGATCTCGTCGTGACCCATGGCGATGCCTGCTTGCCGAATATCATGGTGGA
AAATGGCCGCTTTTCTGGATTCATCGACTGTGGCCGGCTGGGTGTGGCGGACCGCTATCAGGACATAGCG
TTGGCTACCCGTGATATTGCTGAAGAGCTTGGCGGCGAATGGGCTGACCGCTTCCTCGTGCTTTACGGTA
TCGCCGCTCCCGATTCGCAGCGCATCGCCTTCTATCGCCTTCTTGACGAGTTCTTCTGAGCGGGACTCTG
GGGTTCGAAATGACCGACCAAGCGACGCCCAACCTGCCATCACGAGATTTCGATTCCACCGCCGCCTTCT
ATGAAAGGTTGGGCTTCGGAATCGTTTTCCGGGACGCCGGCTGGATGATCCTCCAGCGCGGGGATCTCAT
GCTGGAGTTCTTCGCCCACCCTAGGGGGAGGCTAACTGAAACACGGAAGGAGACAATACCGGAAGGAACC
CGCGCTATGACGGCAATAAAAAGACAGAATAAAACGCACGGTGTTGGGTCGTTTGTTCATAAACGCGGGG
TTCGGTCCCAGGGCTGGCACTCTGTCGATACCCCACCGAGACCCCATTGGGGCCAATACGCCCGCGTTTC
TTCCTTTTCCCCACCCCACCCCCCAAGTTCGGGTGAAGGCCCAGGGCTCGCAGCCAACGTCGGGGCGGCA
GGCCCTGCCATAGCCTCAGGTTACTCATATATACTTTAGATTGATTTAAAACTTCATTTTTAATTTAAAA
GGATCTAGGTGAAGATCCTTTTTGATAATCTCATGACCAAAATCCCTTAACGTGAGTTTTCGTTCCACTG
AGCGTCAGACCCCGTAGAAAAGATCAAAGGATCTTCTTGAGATCCTTTTTTTCTGCGCGTAATCTGCTGC
TTGCAAACAAAAAAACCACCGCTACCAGCGGTGGTTTGTTTGCCGGATCAAGAGCTACCAACTCTTTTTC
CGAAGGTAACTGGCTTCAGCAGAGCGCAGATACCAAATACTGTTCTTCTAGTGTAGCCGTAGTTAGGCCA
CCACTTCAAGAACTCTGTAGCACCGCCTACATACCTCGCTCTGCTAATCCTGTTACCAGTGGCTGCTGCC
AGTGGCGATAAGTCGTGTCTTACCGGGTTGGACTCAAGACGATAGTTACCGGATAAGGCGCAGCGGTCGG
GCTGAACGGGGGGTTCGTGCACACAGCCCAGCTTGGAGCGAACGACCTACACCGAACTGAGATACCTACA
GCGTGAGCTATGAGAAAGCGCCACGCTTCCCGAAGGGAGAAAGGCGGACAGGTATCCGGTAAGCGGCAGG
GTCGGAACAGGAGAGCGCACGAGGGAGCTTCCAGGGGGAAACGCCTGGTATCTTTATAGTCCTGTCGGGT
TTCGCCACCTCTGACTTGAGCGTCGATTTTTGTGATGCTCGTCAGGGGGGCGGAGCCTATGGAAAAACGC
CAGCAACGCGGCCTTTTTACGGTTCCTGGCCTTTTGCTGGCCTTTTGCTCACATGTTCTTTCCTGCGTTA
TCCCCTGATTCTGTGGATAACCGTATTACCGCCATGCATTAGTTATTAATAGTAATCAATTACGGGGTCA
TTAGTTCATAGCCCATATATGGAGTTCCG
