>Addgene plasmid #58031 | mTagRFP-T-Zyxin-6 | depositor partial sequence | sequence record 89181 | insert sequence
TCAGATCCGCTAGCGCTACCGGACTCAGATCTCGAGCTCAAGCTTCGAATTCCATGGCGGCCCCCCGCCC
GTCTCCCGCGATCCCCGTTTCGGTCTCGGCTCCGGCTTTTTACGCCCCGCAGAAGAAGTTCGGCCCTGTG
GTGGCCCCAAAGCCCAAAGTGAATCCCTTCCGGCCCAGGGACAGCGAGCCTCCCCCGGCACCCGGGGCCC
AGCGCGCACAGATGGGCCGGGTGGGCGATATTCCCCCGCCGCCCCCGGAAGACTTTCCCCTGCCTCCACC
TCCCCTTGCTGGGGATGGCGACGATGCAGAGGGTGCTCTGGGAGGTGCCTTCCCGCCGCCCCCTCCCCCG
ATCGAGGAATCATTTCCCCCTGCGCCTCTGGAGGAGGAGATCTTCCCTTCCCCGCCGCCTCCTCCGGAGG
AGGAGGGAGGGCCTGAGGCCCCCATACCGCCCCCACCACAGCCCAGGGAGAAGGTGAGCAGTATTGATTT
GGAGATCGACTCTCTGTCCTCACTGCTGGATGACATGACCAAGAATGATCCTTTCAAAGCCCGGGTGTCA
TCTGGATATGTGCCCCCACCAGTGGCCACTCCATTCAGTTCCAAGTCCAGTACCAAGCCTGCAGCCGGGG
GCACAGCACCCCTGCCTCCTTGGAAGTCCCCTTCCAGCTCCCAGCCTCTGCCCCAGGTTCCGGCTCCGGC
TCAGAGCCAGACACAGTTCCATGTTCAGCCCCAGCCCCAGCCCAAGCCTCAGGTCCAACTCCATGTCCAG
TCCCAGACCCAGCCTGTGTCTTTGGCTAACACCCAGCCCCGAGGGCCCCCAGCCTCATCTCCGGCTCCAG
CCCCTAAGTTTTCTCCAGTGACTCCTAAGTTTACTCCTGTGGCTTCCAAGTTCAGTCCTGGAGCCCCAGG
TGGATCTGGGTCACAACCAAATCAAAAATTGGGGCACCCCGAAGCTCTTTCTGCTGGCACAGGCTCCCCT
CAACCTCCCAGCTTCACCTATGCCCAGCAGAGGGAGAAGCCCCGAGTGCAGGAGAAGCAGCACCCCGTGC
CCCCACCGGCTCAGAACCAAAACCAGGTGCGCTCCCCTGGGGCCCCAGGGCCCCTGACTCTGAAGGAGGT
GGAGGAGCTGGAGCAGCTGACCCAGCAGCTAATGCAGGACATGGAGCATCCTCAGAGGCAGAATGTGGCT
GTCAACGAACTCTGCGGCCGATGCCATCAACCCCTGGCCCGGGCGCAGCCAGCCGTCCGCGCTCTAGGGC
AGCTGTTCCACATCGCCTGCTTCACCTGCCACCAGTGTGCGCAGCAGCTCCAGGGCCAGCAGTTCTACAG
TCTGGAGGGGGCGCCGTACTGCGAGGGCTGTTACACTGACACCCTGGAGAAGTGTAACACCTGCGGGGAG
CCCATCACTGACCGCATGCTGAGGGCCACGGGCAAGGCCTATCACCCGCACTGCTTCACCTGTGTGGTCT
GCGCCCGCCCCCTGGAGGGCACCTCCTTCATCGTGGACCAGGCCAACCGGCCCCACTGTGTCCCCGACTA
CCACAAGCAGTACGCCCCGAGGTGCTCCGTCTGCTCTGAGCCCATCATGCCTGAGCCTGGCCGAGATGAG
ACTGTGCGAGTGGTCGCCCTGGACAAGAACTTCCACATGAAGTGTTACAAGTGTGAGGACTGCGGGAAGC
CCCTGTCGATTGAGGCAGATGACAATGGCTGCTTCCCCCTGGACGGTCACGTGCTCTGTCGGAAGTGCCA
CACTGCTAGAGCCCAGACGGATCCACCGGTCGCCACCATGGTGTCTAAGGGCGAAGAGCTGATTAAGGAG
AACATGCACATGAAGCTGTACATGGAGGGCACCGTGAACAACCACCACTTCAAGTGCACATCCGAGGGCG
AAGGCAAGCCCTACGAGGGCACCCAGACCATGAGAATCAAGGTGGTCGAGGGCGGCCCTCTCCCCTTCGC
CTTCGACATCCTGGCTACCAGCTTCATGTACGGCAGCAGAACCTTCATCAACCACACCCAGGGCATCCCC
GATTTCTTTAAGCAGTCCTTCCCTGAGGGCTTCACATGGGAGAGAGTCACCACATACGAAGACGGGGGCG
TGCTGACCGCTACCCAGGACACCAGCCTCCAGGACGGCTGCCTCATCTACAACGTCAAGATCAGAGGGGT
GAACTTCCCATCCAACGGCCCTGTGATGCAGAAGAAAACACTCGGCTGGGAGGCCAACACCGAGATGCTG
TACCCCGCTGACGGCGGCCTGGAAGGCAGAACCGACATGGCCCTGAAGCTCGTGGGCGGGGGCCACCTGA
TCTGCAACTTCAAGACCACATACAGATCCAAGAAACCCGCTAAGAACCTCAAGATGCCCGGCGTCTACTA
TGTGGACCACAGACTGGAAAGAATCAAGGAGGCCGACAAAGAGACCTACGTCGAGCAGCACGAGGTGGCT
GTGGCCAGATACTGCGACCTCCCTAGCAAACTGGGGCACAAACTTAATGGCATGGACGAGCTGTACAAGT
AAGCGGCCGCGACTCTAGATCATAATCAGCCATACCACATT
